>Addgene plasmid #127556 | pCRISPaint-T2A-Gal4-3xP3-RFP | addgene full sequence | sequence record 253122 | Addgene NGS Result
GCCTCTTCGCTATTACGCCAGCTGGCGAAAGGGGGATGTGCTGCAAGGCGATTAAGTTGGGTAACGCCAG
GGTTTTCCCAGTCACGACGTTGTAAAACGACGGCCAGTGAGCGCGCGTAATACGACTCACTATAGGGCGA
ATTGGGTACAAGCTTCACGACCTGAGGCGCGCCGGGCCAGTACCCAAAAAGCGGGGGGTCCGGTGGAAGC
GGAGGTAGCGCGGCCGCCGAGGGCCGCGGCAGCCTGCTGACCTGCGGCGATGTGGAGGAGAACCCCGGGC
CCGCTAGCATGAAGCTACTGTCTTCTATCGAACAAGCATGCGATATTTGCCGACTTAAAAAGCTCAAGTG
CTCCAAAGAAAAACCGAAGTGCGCCAAGTGTCTGAAGAACAACTGGGAGTGTCGCTACTCTCCCAAAACC
AAAAGGTCTCCGCTGACTAGGGCACATCTGACAGAAGTGGAATCAAGGCTAGAAAGACTGGAACAGCTAT
TTCTACTGATTTTTCCTCGAGAAGACCTTGACATGATTTTGAAAATGGATTCTTTACAGGATATAAAAGC
ATTGTTAACAGGATTATTTGTACAAGATAATGTGAATAAAGATGCCGTCACAGATAGATTGGCTTCAGTG
GAGACTGATATGCCTCTAACATTGAGACAGCATAGAATAAGTGCGACATCATCATCGGAAGAGAGTAGTA
ACAAAGGTCAAAGACAGTTGACTGTATCGATTGACTCGGCAGCTCATCATGATAACTCCACAATTCCGTT
GGATTTTATGCCCAGGGATGCTCTTCATGGATTTGATTGGTCTGAAGAGGATGACATGTCGGATGGCTTG
CCCTTCCTGAAAACGGACCCCAACAATAATGGGTTCTTTGGCGACGGTTCTCTCTTATGTATTCTTCGAT
CTATTGGCTTTAAACCGGAAAATTACACGAACTCTAACGTTAACAGGCTCCCGACCATGATTACGGATAG
ATACACGTTGGCTTCTAGATCCACAACATCCCGTTTACTTCAAAGTTATCTCAATAATTTTCACCCCTAC
TGCCCTATCGTGCACTCACCGACGCTAATGATGTTGTATAATAACCAGATTGAAATCGCGTCGAAGGATC
AATGGCAAATCCTTTTTAACTGCATATTAGCCATTGGAGCCTGGTGTATAGAGGGGGAATCTACTGATAT
AGATGTTTTTTACTATCAAAATGCTAAATCTCATTTGACGAGCAAGGTCTTCGAGTCAGGTTCCATAATT
TTGGTGACAGCCCTACATCTTCTGTCGCGATATACACAGTGGAGGCAGAAAACAAATACTAGCTATAATT
TTCACAGCTTTTCCATAAGAATGGCCATATCATTGGGCTTGAATAGGGACCTCCCCTCGTCCTTCAGTGA
TAGCAGCATTCTGGAACAAAGACGCCGAATTTGGTGGTCTGTCTACTCTTGGGAGATCCAATTGTCCCTG
CTTTATGGTCGATCCATCCAGCTTTCTCAGAATACAATCTCCTTCCCTTCTTCTGTCGACGATGTGCAGC
GTACCACAACAGGTCCCACCATATATCATGGCATCATTGAAACAGCAAGGCTCTTACAAGTTTTCACAAA
AATCTATGAACTAGACAAAACAGTAACTGCAGAAAAAAGTCCTATATGTGCAAAAAAATGCTTGATGATT
TGTAATGAGATTGAGGAGGTTTCGAGACAGGCACCAAAGTTTTTACAAATGGATATTTCCACCACCGCTC
TAACCAATTTGTTGAAGGAACACCCTTGGCTATCCTTTACAAGATTCGAACTGAAGTGGAAACAGTTGTC
TCTTATCATTTATGTATTAAGAGATTTTTTCACTAATTTTACCCAGAAAAAGTCACAACTAGAACAGGAT
CAAAATGATCATCAAAGTTATGAAGTTAAACGATGCTCCATCATGTTAAGCGATGCAGCACAAAGAACTG
TTATGTCTGTAAGTAGCTATATGGACAATCATAATGTCACCCCATATTTTGCCTGGAATTGTTCTTATTA
CTTGTTCAATGCAGTCCTAGTACCCATAAAGACTCTACTCTCAAACTCAAAATCGAATGCTGAGAATAAC
GAGACCGCACAATTATTACAACAAATTAACACTGTTCTGATGCTATTAAAAAAACTGGCCACTTTTAAAA
TCCAGACTTGTGAAAAATACATTCAAGTACTGGAAGAGGTATGTGCGCCGTTTCTGTTATCACAGTGTGC
AATCCCATTACCGCATATCAGTTATAACAATAGTAATGGTAGCGCCATTAAAAATATTGTCGGTTCTGCA
ACTATCGCCCAATACCCTACTCTTCCGGAGGAAAATGTCAACAATATCAGTGTTAAATATGTTTCTCCTG
GCTCAGTAGGGCCTTCACCTGTGCCATTGAAATCAGGAGCAAGTTTCAGTGATCTAGTCAAGCTGTTATC
TAACCGTCCACCCTCTCGTAACTCTCCAGTGACAATACCAAGAAGCACACCTTCGCATCGCTCAGTCACG
CCTTTTCTAGGGCAACAGCAACAGCTGCAATCATTAGTGCCACTGACCCCGTCTGCTTTGTTTGGTGGCG
CCAATTTTAATCAAAGTGGGAATATTGCTGATAGCTCATTGTCCTTCACTTTCACTAACAGTAGCAACGG
TCCGAACCTCATAACAACTCAAACAAATTCTCAAGCGCTTTCACAACCAATTGCCTCCTCTAACGTTCAT
GATAACTTCATGAATAATGAAATCACGGCTAGTAAAATTGATGATGGTAATAATTCAAAACCACTGTCAC
CTGGTTGGACGGACCAAACTGCGTATAACGCGTTTGGAATCACTACAGGGATGTTTAATACCACTACAAT
GGATGATGTATATAACTATCTATTCGATGATGAAGATACCCCACCAAACCCAAAAAAAGAGTAAGGTACC
TCTAGAGGATCTTTGTGAAGGAACCTTACTTCTGTGGTGTGACATAATTGGACAAACTACCTACAGAGAT
TTAAAGCTCTAAGGTAAATATAAAATTTTTAAGTGTATAATGTGTTAAACTACTGATTCTAATTGTTTGT
GTATTTTAGATTCCAACCTATGGAACTGATGAATGGGAGCAGTGGTGGAATGCCTTTAATGAGGAAAACC
TGTTTTGCTCAGAAGAAATGCCATCTAGTGATGATGAGGCTACTGCTGACTCTCAACATTCTACTCCTCC
AAAAAAGAAGAGAAAGGTAGAAGACCCCAAGGACTTTCCTTCAGAATTGCTAAGTTTTTTGAGTCATGCT
GTGTTTAGTAATAGAACTCTTGCTTGCTTTGCTATTTACACCACAAAGGAAAAAGCTGCACTGCTATACA
AGAAAATTATGGAAAAATATTTGATGTATAGTGCCTTGACTAGAGATCATAATCAGCCATACCACATTTG
TAGAGGTTTTACTTGCTTTAAAAAACCTCCCACACCTCCCCCTGAACCTGAAACATAAAATGAATGCAAT
TGTTGTTGTTAACTTGTTTATTGCAGCTTATAATGGTTACAAATAAAGCAATAGCATCACAAATTTCACA
AATAAAGCATTTTTTTCACTGCATTCTAGTTGTGGTTTGTCCAAACTCATCAATGTATCTTAATAACTTC
GTATAATGTATGCTATACGAAGTTATCGTACGGGATCTAATTCAATTAGAGACTAATTCAATTAGAGCTA
ATTCAATTAGGATCCAAGCTTATCGATTTCGAACCCTCGACCGCCGGAGTATAAATAGAGGCGCTTCGTC
TACGGAGCGACAATTCAATTCAAACAAGCAAAGTGAACACGTCGCTAAGCGAAAGCTAAGCAAATAAACA
AGCGCAGCTGAACAAGCTAAACAATCGGCTCGAAGCCGGTCGCCACCATGGCCTCCTCCGAGGACGTCAT
CAAGGAGTTCATGCGCTTCAAGGTGCGCATGGAGGGCTCCGTGAACGGCCACGAGTTCGAGATCGAGGGC
GAGGGCGAGGGCCGCCCCTACGAGGGCACCCAGACCGCCAAGCTGAAGGTGACCAAGGGCGGCCCCCTGC
CCTTCGCCTGGGACATCCTGTCCCCCCAGTTCCAGTACGGCTCCAAGGTGTACGTGAAGCACCCCGCCGA
CATCCCCGACTACAAGAAGCTGTCCTTCCCCGAGGGCTTCAAGTGGGAGCGCGTGATGAACTTCGAGGAC
GGCGGCGTGGTGACCGTGACCCAGGACTCCTCCCTCCAGGACGGCTCCTTCATCTACAAGGTGAAGTTCA
TCGGCGTGAACTTCCCCTCCGACGGCCCCGTAATGCAGAAGAAGACTATGGGCTGGGAGGCGTCCACCGA
GCGCCTGTACCCCCGCGACGGCGTGCTGAAGGGCGAGATCCACAAGGCCCTGAAGCTGAAGGACGGCGGC
CACTACCTGGTGGAGTTCAAGTCCATCTACATGGCCAAGAAGCCCGTGCAGCTGCCCGGCTACTACTACG
TGGACTCCAAGCTGGACATCACCTCCCACAACGAGGACTACACCATCGTGGAGCAGTACGAGCGCGCCGA
GGGCCGCCACCACCTGTTCCTGTAGGGGCCGCGACTCTAGATCATAATCAGCCATACCACATTTGTAGAG
GTTTTACTTGCTTTAAAAAACCTCCCACACCTCCCCCTGAACCTGAAACATAAAATGAATGCAATTGTTG
TTGTTAACTTGTTTATTGCAGCTTATAATGGTTACAAATAAAGCAATAGCATCACAAATTTCACAAATAA
AGCATTTTTTTCACTGCATTCTAGTTGTGGTTTGTCCAAACTCATCAATGTATCTTAACCGTCTGTAAGC
AGCGAAGGCCCATACGATAACTTCGTATAATGTATGCTATACGAAGTTATGAGCTCCAGCTTTTGTTCCC
TTTAGTGAGGGTTAATTGCGCGCTTGGCGTAATCATGGTCATAGCTGTTTCCTGTGTGAAATTGTTATCC
GCTCACAATTCCACACAACATACGAGCCGGAAGCATAAAGTGTAAAGCCTGGGGTGCCTAATGAGTGAGC
TAACTCACATTAATTGCGTTGCGCTCACTGCCCGCTTTCCAGTCGGGAAACCTGTCGTGCCAGCTGCATT
AATGAATCGGCCAACGCGCGGGGAGAGGCGGTTTGCGTATTGGGCGCTCTTCCGCTTCCTCGCTCACTGA
CTCGCTGCGCTCGGTCGTTCGGCTGCGGCGAGCGGTATCAGCTCACTCAAAGGCGGTAATACGGTTATCC
ACAGAATCAGGGGATAACGCAGGAAAGAACATGTGAGCAAAAGGCCAGCAAAAGGCCAGGAACCGTAAAA
AGGCCGCGTTGCTGGCGTTTTTCCATAGGCTCCGCCCCCCTGACGAGCATCACAAAAATCGACGCTCAAG
TCAGAGGTGGCGAAACCCGACAGGACTATAAAGATACCAGGCGTTTCCCCCTGGAAGCTCCCTCGTGCGC
TCTCCTGTTCCGACCCTGCCGCTTACCGGATACCTGTCCGCCTTTCTCCCTTCGGGAAGCGTGGCGCTTT
CTCATAGCTCACGCTGTAGGTATCTCAGTTCGGTGTAGGTCGTTCGCTCCAAGCTGGGCTGTGTGCACGA
ACCCCCCGTTCAGCCCGACCGCTGCGCCTTATCCGGTAACTATCGTCTTGAGTCCAACCCGGTAAGACAC
GACTTATCGCCACTGGCAGCAGCCACTGGTAACAGGATTAGCAGAGCGAGGTATGTAGGCGGTGCTACAG
AGTTCTTGAAGTGGTGGCCTAACTACGGCTACACTAGAAGAACAGTATTTGGTATCTGCGCTCTGCTGAA
GCCAGTTACCTTCGGAAAAAGAGTTGGTAGCTCTTGATCCGGCAAACAAACCACCGCTGGTAGCGGTGGT
TTTTTTGTTTGCAAGCAGCAGATTACGCGCAGAAAAAAAGGATCTCAAGAAGATCCTTTGATCTTTTCTA
CGGGGTCTGACGCTCAGTGGAACGAAAACTCACGTTAAGGGATTTTGGTCATGAGATTATCAAAAAGGAT
CTTCACCTAGATCCTTTTAAATTAAAAATGAAGTTTTAAATCAATCTAAAGTATATATGAGTAAACTTGG
TCTGACAGTTACCAATGCTTAATCAGTGAGGCACCTATCTCAGCGATCTGTCTATTTCGTTCATCCATAG
TTGCCTGACTCCCCGTCGTGTAGATAACTACGATACGGGAGGGCTTACCATCTGGCCCCAGTGCTGCAAT
GATACCGCGAGACCCACGCTCACCGGCTCCAGATTTATCAGCAATAAACCAGCCAGCCGGAAGGGCCGAG
CGCAGAAGTGGTCCTGCAACTTTATCCGCCTCCATCCAGTCTATTAATTGTTGCCGGGAAGCTAGAGTAA
GTAGTTCGCCAGTTAATAGTTTGCGCAACGTTGTTGCCATTGCTACAGGCATCGTGGTGTCACGCTCGTC
GTTTGGTATGGCTTCATTCAGCTCCGGTTCCCAACGATCAAGGCGAGTTACATGATCCCCCATGTTGTGC
AAAAAAGCGGTTAGCTCCTTCGGTCCTCCGATCGTTGTCAGAAGTAAGTTGGCCGCAGTGTTATCACTCA
TGGTTATGGCAGCACTGCATAATTCTCTTACTGTCATGCCATCCGTAAGATGCTTTTCTGTGACTGGTGA
GTACTCAACCAAGTCATTCTGAGAATAGTGTATGCGGCGACCGAGTTGCTCTTGCCCGGCGTCAATACGG
GATAATACCGCGCCACATAGCAGAACTTTAAAAGTGCTCATCATTGGAAAACGTTCTTCGGGGCGAAAAC
TCTCAAGGATCTTACCGCTGTTGAGATCCAGTTCGATGTAACCCACTCGTGCACCCAACTGATCTTCAGC
ATCTTTTACTTTCACCAGCGTTTCTGGGTGAGCAAAAACAGGAAGGCAAAATGCCGCAAAAAAGGGAATA
AGGGCGACACGGAAATGTTGAATACTCATACTCTTCCTTTTTCAATATTATTGAAGCATTTATCAGGGTT
ATTGTCTCATGAGCGGATACATATTTGAATGTATTTAGAAAAATAAACAAATAGGGGTTCCGCGCACATT
TCCCCGAAAAGTGCCACCTG
[124 nt withheld, positions 7091-7214]
C
[91 nt withheld, positions 7216-7306]
A
[49 nt withheld, positions 7308-7356]
CCTTTGACGTTGGAGTCCACGTTCTTT
[37 nt withheld, positions 7384-7420]
ACCCTATCTCGGTCTATTCTTTTGATTTATAAGGGATTTTGCCGATTTCGGCCTATTGGTTAAAAAAATG
AGCTGATTTAACAAAAATTTAACGCGAATTTTAACAAAATATTAACGCTTACAATTTCCATTCGCCATTC
AGGCTGCGCAACTGTTGGGAAGGGCGATCGGTGCGG
Features (pLannotate 1.2.2; 24 found; start..end, strand, type, name):
    118..136     +  promoter       T7 promoter: promoter for bacteriophage T7 RNA polymerase
    289..2934    +  CDS            GAL4: GAL4 transcriptional activator; Saccharomyces cerevisiae GAL4
   2948..3022    +  CDS            small t antigen (fragment): SV40 (simian virus 40) small t antigen
   3024..3089    +  intron         small t intron: SV40 (simian virus 40) small t antigen intron
   3219..3239    +  CDS            SV40 NLS: nuclear localization signal of SV40 (simian virus 40) large T antigen
   3246..3380    +  CDS            LT_POVHA (fragment): Protein inferred from homology: Swiss-Prot protein existence level 3. Isoform large T antigen is a key early protein essential for both driving viral replication and inducing cellular transformation. Plays a role in viral genome replication by driving entry of quiescent cells into the cell cycle and by autoregulating the synthesis of viral early mRNA. Displays highly oncogenic activities by corrupting the host cellular checkpoint mechanisms that guard cell division and the transcription, replication, and repair of DNA. Participates in the modulation of cellular gene expression preceeding viral
   3405..3488    +  CDS            large T antigen (fragment): large T antigen from SV40 (simian virus 40)
   3511..3632    +  polyA_signal   SV40 poly(A) signal: SV40 polyadenylation signal
   3633..3666    -  protein_bind   loxP: Cre-mediated recombination occurs in the 8-bp core sequence (GCATACAT). Cre recombinase
   3754..3876    +  promoter       hsp70 promoter (fragment): Drosophila melanogaster hsp70Bb promoter
   3898..4572    +  CDS            DsRed-Express: DsRed-Express is a basic (constitutively fluorescent) orange fluorescent protein published in 2002, derived from Discosoma sp.. It is reported to be a rapidly-maturing tetramer with low acid sensitivity.
   4590..4673    +  CDS            large T antigen (fragment): large T antigen from SV40 (simian virus 40)
   4696..4817    +  polyA_signal   SV40 poly(A) signal: SV40 polyadenylation signal
   4847..4880    -  protein_bind   loxP: Cre-mediated recombination occurs in the 8-bp core sequence (GCATACAT). Cre recombinase
   4899..4917    -  promoter       T3 promoter: promoter for bacteriophage T3 RNA polymerase
   4962..4978    -  protein_bind   lac operator: The lac repressor binds to the lac operator to inhibit transcription in E. coli. This inhibition can be relieved by adding lactose or isopropyl-β-D-thiogalactopyranoside (IPTG). lac repressor encoded by lacI
   4986..5016    -  promoter       lac promoter: promoter for the E. coli lac operon
   5031..5052    -  protein_bind   CAP binding site: CAP binding activates transcription in the presence of cAMP. E. coli catabolite activator protein
   5065..5157    -  CDS            lacI (fragment): lac repressor; lacI; The lac repressor binds to the lac operator to inhibit transcription in E. coli. This inhibition can be relieved by adding lactose or isopropyl-β-D-thiogalactopyranoside (IPTG).
   5340..5928    -  rep_origin     ori: high-copy-number ColE1/pMB1/pBR322/pUC origin of replication
   6099..6959    -  CDS            AmpR: β-lactamase; bla; confers resistance to ampicillin, carbenicillin, and related antibiotics
   6960..7064    -  promoter       AmpR promoter: bla
   7091..7449    +  rep_origin     f1 ori (sequence partly withheld): f1 bacteriophage origin of replication; arrow indicates direction of (+) strand synthesis
   7551..110     -  CDS            lacZα (fragment) (across the origin): LacZα fragment of β-galactosidase; lacZ fragment
