[The description below was written by a language model from this plasmid's Addgene catalogue record and pLannotate feature annotations shown in this document.]
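Description:
pCRISPaint-T2A-Gal4-3xP3-RFP is a 7.6 kb universal donor plasmid for homology-independent (CRISPaint) knock-in into gene exons in Drosophila, assembled by Gibson cloning from pBluescript, pHD-DsRed-derived fragments and a synthetic fragment. In E. coli it is maintained through a high-copy ColE1/pUC-type origin and selected with ampicillin via the β-lactamase gene. The pBluescript remnants are also present: an f1 origin, T7 and T3 promoters, and lac promoter/operator and lacZα fragments flanking the payload.

The payload has two parts. The first is a promoterless yeast GAL4 coding sequence, described in the record as preceded by a T2A peptide, although T2A is not picked out as a separate feature in the annotation. It is followed by an SV40 3′ region containing the small t intron and a polyadenylation signal. When the linearised donor inserts in frame into a target coding exon, the T2A causes ribosomal skipping, so Gal4 is released as a separate protein under the control of the endogenous gene's regulatory elements. The SV40 terminator ends the transcript, which would be expected to truncate the host gene product. The result is a Gal4 driver line that reports the target gene's expression pattern and can activate UAS transgenes.

The second part is a visible marker cassette in which DsRed-Express is driven by a minimal hsp70 promoter fragment. According to the catalogue description this is coupled to the eye-specific 3xP3 element, which is not annotated separately, and the cassette carries its own SV40 poly(A) signal. It produces red eye fluorescence for screening transformant flies. The two loxP sites flanking it share the same orientation, which should allow its removal by Cre. The CRISPaint target site used to linearise the donor is not annotated in the feature table.
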