Addgene plasmid #127556: pCRISPaint-T2A-Gal4-3xP3-RFP
Purpose: CRISPaint universal donor plasmid for gene exon insertion. Encodes T2A-Gal4-SV40 and 3xP3-RFP visible eye marker.
Depositing lab: Norbert Perrimon. Depositing organization: Harvard Medical School. Publication: Gene Knock-Ins in Drosophila Using Homology-Independent Insertion of Universal Donor Plasmids. Bosch JA, Colbeth R, Zirin J, Perrimon N. Genetics. 2019 Nov 4. pii: genetics.119.302819. doi: 10.1534/genetics.119.302819. PubMed 31685521.
Backbone
  Vector backbone: pBluescript, pHD-dsRed, pHD-Gal4-DsRed, and gBlock fragment
  Backbone manufacturer: Stratagene, Kate O'Connor-Giles, Justin Bosch, Norbert Perrimon
  Vector type: Insect Expression, CRISPR
Growth in bacteria
  Bacterial resistance: Ampicillin, 100 μg/mL
  Growth temperature: 37°C
  Growth strain: DH5alpha
  Copy number: High Copy
Gene/Insert
  Gene/Insert name: Gal4 (alt name: T2A-Gal4)
  Cloning method: Gibson Cloning
  Sequencing primers: 5′ GTAAAACGACGGCCAG; 3′ GGAAAGTCCTTGGGGTCTTC
Terms and licenses: Academic/Nonprofit Terms; Industry Terms: Not Available to Industry
How to cite: pCRISPaint-T2A-Gal4-3xP3-RFP was a gift from Norbert Perrimon (Addgene plasmid # 127556 ; http://n2t.net/addgene:127556 ; RRID:Addgene_127556)
